>Addgene plasmid #172791 | pLBC0120 | addgene full sequence | sequence record 369812 | Addgene NGS Result
GTGGCTCTTCAGTGGACGAAAGGGCCTCGTGATACGCCTATTTTTATAGGTTAATGTCATGATAATAATG
GTTTCTTAGACGTCAGGTGGCACTTTTCGGGGAAATGTGCGCGGAACCCCTATTTGTTTATTTTTCTAAA
TACATTCAAATATGTATCCGCTCATGAGACAATAACCCTGATAAATGCTTCAATAATATTGAAAAAGGAA
GAGTATGCGCTCACGCAACTGGTCCAGAACCTTGACCGAACGCAGCGGTGGTAACGGCGCAGTGGCGGTT
TTCATGGCTTGTTATGACTGTTTTTTTTTGGGGTACAGTCTATGCCTCGGGCATCCAAGCAGCAAGCGCG
TTACGCCGTGGGTCGATGTTTGATGTTATGGAGCAGCAACGATGTTACGCAGCAGGGCAGTCGCCCTAAA
ACAAAGTTAAACATCATGAGGGAAGCGGTGATCGCCGAAGTATCGACTCAACTATCAGAGGTAGTTGGCG
TCATCGAGCGCCATCTCGAACCGACGTTGCTGGCCGTACATTTGTACGGCTCCGCAGTGGATGGCGGCCT
GAAGCCACACAGCGATATTGATTTGCTGGTTACGGTGACCGTAAGGCTTGATGAAACAACGCGGCGAGCT
TTGATCAACGACCTTTTGGAAACTTCGGCTTCCCCTGGAGAGAGCGAGATTCTCCGCGCTGTAGAAGTCA
CCATTGTTGTGCACGACGACATCATTCCGTGGCGTTATCCAGCTAAGCGCGAACTGCAATTTGGAGAATG
GCAGCGCAATGACATTCTTGCAGGTATCTTCGAGCCAGCCACGATCGACATTGATCTGGCTATCTTGCTG
ACAAAAGCAAGAGAACATAGCGTTGCCTTGGTAGGTCCAGCGGCGGAGGAACTCTTTGATCCGGTTCCTG
AACAGGATCTATTTGAGGCGCTAAATGAAACCTTAACGCTATGGAACTCGCCGCCCGACTGGGCTGGCGA
TGAGCGAAATGTAGTGCTTACGTTGTCCCGCATTTGGTACAGCGCAGTAACCGGCAAAATCGCGCCGAAG
GATGTCGCTGCCGACTGGGCAATGGAGCGCCTGCCGGCCCAGTATCAGCCCGTCATACTTGAAGCTAGAC
AGGCTTATCTTGGACAAGAAGAAGATCGCTTGGCCTCGCGCGCAGATCAGTTGGAAGAATTTGTCCATTA
CGTAAAAGGCGAGATCACCAAGGTAGTCGGCAAATAACTGTCAGACCAAGTTTACTCATATATACTTTAG
ATTGATTTAAAACTTCATTTTTAATTTAAAAGGATCTAGGTGAAGATCCTTTTTGATAATCTCATGACCA
AAATCCCTTAACGTGAGTTTTCGTTCCACTGAGCGTCAGACCCCGTAGAAAAGATCAAAGGATCTTCTTG
AGATCCTTTTTTTCTGCGCGTAATCTGCTGCTTGCAAACAAAAAAACCACCGCTACCAGCGGTGGTTTGT
TTGCCGGATCAAGAGCTACCAACTCTTTTTCCGAAGGTAACTGGCTTCAGCAGAGCGCAGATACCAAATA
CTGTTCTTCTAGTGTAGCCGTAGTTAGGCCACCACTTCAAGAACTCTGTAGCACCGCCTACATACCTCGC
TCTGCTAATCCTGTTACCAGTGGCTGCTGCCAGTGGCGATAAGTCGTGTCTTACCGGGTTGGACTCAAGA
CGATAGTTACCGGATAAGGCGCAGCGGTCGGGCTGAACGGGGGGTTCGTGCACACAGCCCAGCTTGGAGC
GAACGACCTACACCGAACTGAGATACCTACAGCGTGAGCTATGAGAAAGCGCCACGCTTCCCGAAGGGAG
AAAGGCGGACAGGTATCCGGTAAGCGGCAGGGTCGGAACAGGAGAGCGCACGAGGGAGCTTCCAGGGGGA
AACGCCTGGTATCTTTATAGTCCTGTCGGGTTTCGCCACCTCTGACTTGAGCGTCGATTTTTGTGATGCT
CGTCAGGGGGGCGGAGCCTATGGAAAAACGCCAGCAACGCGGCCTTTTTACGGTTCCTGGCCTTTTGCTG
GCCTTTTGCTCACATGTTCTTTCCTGCGTTATCCCCTGATTCTGTGGATAACCGTATTACCGCCTTTGAG
TGAGCTGATACCGCTCGCCGCAGCCGAACGACCGAGCGCAGCGAGTCAGTGAGCGAGGAAGCGGAAGAGC
GCCCAATACGCAAACCGCCTCTCCCCGCGCGTTGGCCGATTCATTAATCACTCTGTGGTCTCAAGGTGCT
CAAGACCAGAGAGAAAACTCCATTGATGTTGTTCAGCAAGGACAACAAAAAGGGAACCAAGGATCAAGTG
TCGAAAAAAGACCTCAACAACGCTTAACCATGGATGTCTCTCCTTTCGGATTGTTGGATCCTTTGTCACC
AATGAGGACGATGCGACAAATGTTAGATACTATGGACAGGATGTTCGAGGACACTATGCCTGTCTCAGGA
AGAAACAGAGGAGGAAGTGGAGTGTCAGAGATTCGTGCACCGTGGGACATCAAAGAGGAAGAACACGAGA
TCAAGATGCGTTTCGACATGCCTGGACTCTCTAAAGAGGACGTCAAAATCTCTGTAGAAGATAACGTACT
TGTGATCAAAGGAGAGCAGAAGAAGGAGGACAGTGATGATTCTTGGTCTGGAAGAAGCGTTAGCTCATAT
GGAACACGACTTCAGCTCCCAGACAACTGTGAGAAAGACAAGATCAAAGCTGAGCTCAAGAACGGAGTCC
TCTTTATCACTATCCCTAAGACCAAAGTCGAACGCAAAGTCATCGATGTCCAGATTCAATCTTCGTGAGA
CCACGAA
Features (pLannotate 1.2.2; 7 found; start..end, strand, type, name):
    110..214     +  promoter       AmpR promoter: bla
    205..285     -  CDS            int (fragment): INT2_ECOLX - Protein inferred from homology: Swiss-Prot protein existence level 3. Putative integrase believed to be involved in the insertion of antibiotic resistance genes into plasmids and transposons. From Escherichia coli.
    373..429     +  CDS            GmR (fragment): gentamycin acetyltransferase; aacC1; confers resistance to gentamycin
    436..1224    +  CDS            aadA: S3AD_ECOLX - Experimental evidence at protein level: Swiss-Prot protein existence level 1. Mediates bacterial resistance to the antibiotics streptomycin and spectinomycin. From Escherichia coli.
   1398..1986    +  rep_origin     ori: high-copy-number ColE1/pMB1/pBR322/pUC origin of replication
   2169..2218    +  CDS            lacI (fragment): lac repressor; lacI; The lac repressor binds to the lac operator to inhibit transcription in E. coli. This inhibition can be relieved by adding lactose or isopropyl-β-D-thiogalactopyranoside (IPTG).
   2238..2789    +  CDS            HSP21 (fragment): HS25P_ARATH - Also known as HSP25.3. Experimental evidence at protein level: Swiss-Prot protein existence level 1. Chaperone protein required for seedling and chloroplast development under heat stress, probably by maintaining plastid-encoded RNA polymerase (PEP)-dependent transcription. From Arabidopsis thaliana (Mouse-ear cress).
