[The description below was written by a language model from this plasmid's Addgene catalogue record and pLannotate feature annotations shown in this document.]
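Description:
pLBC0120 is a small (about 2.8 kb) Level 0 module plasmid for modular, Golden Gate/MoClo-style assembly, built on the pAGM1299 backbone and classed as a synthetic biology vector. It is propagated in E. coli from a high-copy ColE1/pUC-type origin and selected with spectinomycin through the aadA streptomycin/spectinomycin resistance gene. An AmpR (bla) promoter annotated upstream of aadA may drive its expression. Short annotated fragments of an integrase, a gentamicin acetyltransferase and lacI are probably remnants of the resistance cassette and backbone construction, not functional genes.

The payload is the coding sequence for the mature form of Arabidopsis thaliana HSP21 (residues 44–227). This is a chloroplast small heat shock chaperone, also known as HSP25.3, that is needed for seedling and chloroplast development under heat stress. Starting at residue 44 is consistent with omission of the N-terminal chloroplast transit peptide. The "CDS2ns" label in the module name suggests a downstream coding-sequence position without a stop codon, which would allow a targeting sequence to be fused upstream and a tag downstream, though the record does not spell this out. As a Level 0 part, the plasmid carries no annotated plant promoter, terminator or tag of its own; these would be supplied by other modules when a transcription unit is assembled. The cloning sites flanking the insert are not recorded.

The plasmid belongs to the MoBiFC toolkit, a modular bimolecular fluorescence complementation system for analysing protein–protein interactions in chloroplasts. In that system, the mature HSP21 module would be combined with other parts to build fusion proteins for interaction assays.
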