Addgene plasmid #172791: pLBC0120
Purpose: Level 0 module containing CDS2ns_mHSP21
Depositing lab: Benjamin Field. Depositing organization: CNRS DR12, Delegation Provence et Corse. Publication: MoBiFC: development of a modular bimolecular fluorescence complementation toolkit for the analysis of chloroplast protein-protein interactions. Velay F, Soula M, Mehrez M, Belbachir C, D'Alessandro S, Laloi C, Crete P, Field B. Plant Methods. 2022 May 26;18(1):69. doi: 10.1186/s13007-022-00902-1. PubMed 35619173.
Backbone
  Vector backbone: pAGM1299
  Backbone manufacturer: Engler et al. 2014
  Vector type: Synthetic Biology
Growth in bacteria
  Bacterial resistance: Spectinomycin, 50 μg/mL
  Growth temperature: 37°C
  Growth strain: DH5alpha
  Copy number: High Copy
Gene/Insert
  Gene/Insert name: CDS mature HSP21 (44-227), Arabidopsis thaliana
  Species: A. thaliana (mustard weed)
  Mutation: no
  Cloning method: Restriction Enzyme; 5′ cloning site Unknown (unknown if destroyed)
Terms and licenses: Academic/Nonprofit Terms; Industry Terms: Not Available to Industry
Depositor comments: Please visit https://www.biorxiv.org/content/10.1101/2021.03.01.433373v1 for bioRxiv preprint.
How to cite: pLBC0120 was a gift from Benjamin Field (Addgene plasmid # 172791 ; http://n2t.net/addgene:172791 ; RRID:Addgene_172791)
